>Addgene plasmid #13105 | pc3XB-ZF6 | depositor full sequence | sequence record 7454 | Author sequence
GACGGATCGGGAGATCTCCCGATCCCCTATGGTGCACTCTCAGTACAATCTGCTCTGATGCCGCATAGTT
AAGCCAGTATCTGCTCCCTGCTTGTGTGTTGGAGGTCGCTGAGTAGTGCGCGAGCAAAATTTAAGCTACA
ACAAGGCAAGGCTTGACCGACAATTGCATGAAGAATCTGCTTAGGGTTAGGCGTTTTGCGCTGCTTCGCG
ATGTACGGGCCAGATATACGCGTTGACATTGATTATTGACTAGTTATTAATAGTAATCAATTACGGGGTC
ATTAGTTCATAGCCCATATATGGAGTTCCGCGTTACATAACTTACGGTAAATGGCCCGCCTGGCTGACCG
CCCAACGACCCCCGCCCATTGACGTCAATAATGACGTATGTTCCCATAGTAACGCCAATAGGGACTTTCC
ATTGACGTCAATGGGTGGAGTATTTACGGTAAACTGCCCACTTGGCAGTACATCAAGTGTATCATATGCC
AAGTACGCCCCCTATTGACGTCAATGACGGTAAATGGCCCGCCTGGCATTATGCCCAGTACATGACCTTA
TGGGACTTTCCTACTTGGCAGTACATCTACGTATTAGTCATCGCTATTACCATGGTGATGCGGTTTTGGC
AGTACATCAATGGGCGTGGATAGCGGTTTGACTCACGGGGATTTCCAAGTCTCCACCCCATTGACGTCAA
TGGGAGTTTGTTTTGGCACCAAAATCAACGGGACTTTCCAAAATGTCGTAACAACTCCGCCCCATTGACG
CAAATGGGCGGTAGGCGTGTACGGTGGGAGGTCTATATAAGCAGAGCTCTCTGGCTAACTAGAGAACCCA
CTGCTTACTGGCTTATCGAAATTAATACGACTCACTATAGGGAGACCCAAGCTGGCTAGCGTTTAAACGG
GCCCTCTAGACCCGGGGAGAAGCCGCATATTTGCCACATCCAAGGCTGTGGGAAGGTGTACGGCGAGCGC
GGTACACTTGCACGTCACTTGCGCTGGCATACCGGTGGATCCTCTGCACAGTAGTAAGCTTAAGTTTAAA
CCGCTGATCAGCCTCGACTGTGCCTTCTAGTTGCCAGCCATCTGTTGTTTGCCCCTCCCCCGTGCCTTCC
TTGACCCTGGAAGGTGCCACTCCCACTGTCCTTTCCTAATAAAATGAGGAAATTGCATCGCATTGTCTGA
GTAGGTGTCATTCTATTCTGGGGGGTGGGGTGGGGCAGGACAGCAAGGGGGAGGATTGGGAAGACAATAG
CAGGCATGCTGGGGATGCGGTGGGCTCTATGGCTTCTGAGGCGGAAAGAACCAGCTGGGGCTCTAGGGGG
TATCCCC
[124 nt withheld, positions 1338-1461]
C
[91 nt withheld, positions 1463-1553]
A
[49 nt withheld, positions 1555-1603]
CCTTTGACGTTGGAGTCCACGTTCTTT
[37 nt withheld, positions 1631-1667]
ACCCTATCTCGGTCTATTCTTTTGATTTATAAGGGATTTTGCCGATTTCGGCCTATTGGTTAAAAAATGA
GCTGATTTAACAAAAATTTAACGCGAATTAATTCTGTGGAATGTGTGTCAGTTAGGGTGTGGAAAGTCCC
CAGGCTCCCCAGCAGGCAGAAGTATGCAAAGCATGCATCTCAATTAGTCAGCAACCAGGTGTGGAAAGTC
CCCAGGCTCCCCAGCAGGCAGAAGTATGCAAAGCATGCATCTCAATTAGTCAGCAACCATAGTCCCGCCC
CTAACTCCGCCCATCCCGCCCCTAACTCCGCCCAGTTCCGCCCATTCTCCGCCCCATGGCTGACTAATTT
TTTTTATTTATGCAGAGGCCGAGGCCGCCTCTGCCTCTGAGCTATTCCAGAAGTAGTGAGGAGGCTTTTT
TGGAGGCCTAGGCTTTTGCAAAAAGCTCCCGGCCGGGAGCTTGTATATCCATTTTCGGATCTGATCAAGA
GACAGGATGAGGATCGTTTCGCATGATTGAACAAGATGGATTGCACGCAGGTTCTCCGGCCGCTTGGGTG
GAGAGGCTATTCGGCTATGACTGGGCACAACAGACAATCGGCTGCTCTGATGCCGCCGTGTTCCGGCTGT
CAGCGCAGGGGCGCCCGGTTCTTTTTGTCAAGACCGACCTGTCCGGTGCCCTGAATGAACTGCAGGACGA
GGCAGCGCGGCTATCGTGGCTGGCCACGACGGGCGTTCCTTGCGCAGCTGTGCTCGACGTTGTCACTGAA
GCGGGAAGGGACTGGCTGCTATTGGGCGAAGTGCCGGGGCAGGATCTCCTGTCATCTCACCTTGCTCCTG
CCGAGAAAGTATCCATCATGGCTGATGCAATGCGGCGGCTGCATACGCTTGATCCGGCTACCTGCCCATT
CGACCACCAAGCGAAACATCGCATCGAGCGAGCACGTACTCGGATGGAAGCCGGTCTTGTCGATCAGGAT
GATCTGGACGAAGAGCATCAGGGGCTCGCGCCAGCCGAACTGTTCGCCAGGCTCAAGGCGCGCATGCCCG
ACGGCGAGGATCTCGTCGTGACCCATGGCGATGCCTGCTTGCCGAATATCATGGTGGAAAATGGCCGCTT
TTCTGGATTCATCGACTGTGGCCGGCTGGGTGTGGCGGACCGCTATCAGGACATAGCGTTGGCTACCCGT
GATATTGCTGAAGAGCTTGGCGGCGAATGGGCTGACCGCTTCCTCGTGCTTTACGGTATCGCCGCTCCCG
ATTCGCAGCGCATCGCCTTCTATCGCCTTCTTGACGAGTTCTTCTGAGCGGGACTCTGGGGTTCGAAATG
ACCGACCAAGCGACGCCCAACCTGCCATCACGAGATTTCGATTCCACCGCCGCCTTCTATGAAAGGTTGG
GCTTCGGAATCGTTTTCCGGGACGCCGGCTGGATGATCCTCCAGCGCGGGGATCTCATGCTGGAGTTCTT
CGCCCACCCCAACTTGTTTATTGCAGCTTATAATGGTTACAAATAAAGCAATAGCATCACAAATTTCACA
AATAAAGCATTTTTTTCACTGCATTCTAGTTGTGGTTTGTCCAAACTCATCAATGTATCTTATCATGTCT
GTATACCGTCGACCTCTAGCTAGAGCTTGGCGTAATCATGGTCATAGCTGTTTCCTGTGTGAAATTGTTA
TCCGCTCACAATTCCACACAACATACGAGCCGGAAGCATAAAGTGTAAAGCCTGGGGTGCCTAATGAGTG
AGCTAACTCACATTAATTGCGTTGCGCTCACTGCCCGCTTTCCAGTCGGGAAACCTGTCGTGCCAGCTGC
ATTAATGAATCGGCCAACGCGCGGGGAGAGGCGGTTTGCGTATTGGGCGCTCTTCCGCTTCCTCGCTCAC
TGACTCGCTGCGCTCGGTCGTTCGGCTGCGGCGAGCGGTATCAGCTCACTCAAAGGCGGTAATACGGTTA
TCCACAGAATCAGGGGATAACGCAGGAAAGAACATGTGAGCAAAAGGCCAGCAAAAGGCCAGGAACCGTA
AAAAGGCCGCGTTGCTGGCGTTTTTCCATAGGCTCCGCCCCCCTGACGAGCATCACAAAAATCGACGCTC
AAGTCAGAGGTGGCGAAACCCGACAGGACTATAAAGATACCAGGCGTTTCCCCCTGGAAGCTCCCTCGTG
CGCTCTCCTGTTCCGACCCTGCCGCTTACCGGATACCTGTCCGCCTTTCTCCCTTCGGGAAGCGTGGCGC
TTTCTCATAGCTCACGCTGTAGGTATCTCAGTTCGGTGTAGGTCGTTCGCTCCAAGCTGGGCTGTGTGCA
CGAACCCCCCGTTCAGCCCGACCGCTGCGCCTTATCCGGTAACTATCGTCTTGAGTCCAACCCGGTAAGA
CACGACTTATCGCCACTGGCAGCAGCCACTGGTAACAGGATTAGCAGAGCGAGGTATGTAGGCGGTGCTA
CAGAGTTCTTGAAGTGGTGGCCTAACTACGGCTACACTAGAAGAACAGTATTTGGTATCTGCGCTCTGCT
GAAGCCAGTTACCTTCGGAAAAAGAGTTGGTAGCTCTTGATCCGGCAAACAAACCACCGCTGGTAGCGGT
TTTTTTGTTTGCAAGCAGCAGATTACGCGCAGAAAAAAAGGATCTCAAGAAGATCCTTTGATCTTTTCTA
CGGGGTCTGACGCTCAGTGGAACGAAAACTCACGTTAAGGGATTTTGGTCATGAGATTATCAAAAAGGAT
CTTCACCTAGATCCTTTTAAATTAAAAATGAAGTTTTAAATCAATCTAAAGTATATATGAGTAAACTTGG
TCTGACAGTTACCAATGCTTAATCAGTGAGGCACCTATCTCAGCGATCTGTCTATTTCGTTCATCCATAG
TTGCCTGACTCCCCGTCGTGTAGATAACTACGATACGGGAGGGCTTACCATCTGGCCCCAGTGCTGCAAT
GATACCGCGAGACCCACGCTCACCGGCTCCAGATTTATCAGCAATAAACCAGCCAGCCGGAAGGGCCGAG
CGCAGAAGTGGTCCTGCAACTTTATCCGCCTCCATCCAGTCTATTAATTGTTGCCGGGAAGCTAGAGTAA
GTAGTTCGCCAGTTAATAGTTTGCGCAACGTTGTTGCCATTGCTACAGGCATCGTGGTGTCACGCTCGTC
GTTTGGTATGGCTTCATTCAGCTCCGGTTCCCAACGATCAAGGCGAGTTACATGATCCCCCATGTTGTGC
AAAAAAGCGGTTAGCTCCTTCGGTCCTCCGATCGTTGTCAGAAGTAAGTTGGCCGCAGTGTTATCACTCA
TGGTTATGGCAGCACTGCATAATTCTCTTACTGTCATGCCATCCGTAAGATGCTTTTCTGTGACTGGTGA
GTACTCAACCAAGTCATTCTGAGAATAGTGTATGCGGCGACCGAGTTGCTCTTGCCCGGCGTCAATACGG
GATAATACCGCGCCACATAGCAGAACTTTAAAAGTGCTCATCATTGGAAAACGTTCTTCGGGGCGAAAAC
TCTCAAGGATCTTACCGCTGTTGAGATCCAGTTCGATGTAACCCACTCGTGCACCCAACTGATCTTCAGC
ATCTTTTACTTTCACCAGCGTTTCTGGGTGAGCAAAAACAGGAAGGCAAAATGCCGCAAAAAAGGGAATA
AGGGCGACACGGAAATGTTGAATACTCATACTCTTCCTTTTTCAATATTATTGAAGCATTTATCAGGGTT
ATTGTCTCATGAGCGGATACATATTTGAATGTATTTAGAAAAATAAACAAATAGGGGTTCCGCGCACATT
TCCCCGAAAAGTGCCACCTGACGTC
Features (pLannotate 1.2.2; 20 found; start..end, strand, type, name):
     28..80      -  misc_feature   bom (fragment): basis of mobility region from pBR322
    235..614     +  enhancer       CMV enhancer: human cytomegalovirus immediate early enhancer
    615..818     +  promoter       CMV promoter: human cytomegalovirus (CMV) immediate early promoter
    814..847     +  LTR            5' LTR (truncated) (fragment): truncated 5' long terminal repeat (LTR) from HIV-1
    863..881     +  promoter       T7 promoter: promoter for bacteriophage T7 RNA polymerase
    930..1016    +  CDS            Sp7 (fragment): SP7_MOUSE - Also known as Osx. Experimental evidence at protein level: Swiss-Prot protein existence level 1. Transcriptional activator essential for osteoblast differentiation (PubMed:11792318, PubMed:17510056, PubMed:30026585). Binds to SP1 and EKLF consensus sequences and to other G/C-rich sequences (PubMed:11792318, PubMed:17510056). From Mus musculus (Mouse).
   1068..1292    +  polyA_signal   bGH poly(A) signal: bovine growth hormone polyadenylation signal
   1296..1317    +  promoter       SV40 promoter (fragment): SV40 enhancer and early promoter
   1338..1766    +  rep_origin     f1 ori (sequence partly withheld): f1 bacteriophage origin of replication; arrow indicates direction of (+) strand synthesis
   1780..2109    +  promoter       SV40 promoter: SV40 enhancer and early promoter
   2180..2971    +  CDS            neo: KKA2_KLEPN - Also known as kan, nptII. Experimental evidence at protein level: Swiss-Prot protein existence level 1. Resistance to kanamycin, neomycin, paromomycin, ribostamycin, butirosin and gentamicin B. From Klebsiella pneumoniae.
   2995..3153    +  CDS            ble (fragment): BLE_KLEPN - Experimental evidence at protein level: Swiss-Prot protein existence level 1. Binding protein with a strong affinity to the bleomycin family of antibiotics. Binds to CL990; an antimitotic-antibiotic compound. From Klebsiella pneumoniae.
   3148..3269    +  polyA_signal   SV40 poly(A) signal: SV40 polyadenylation signal
   3342..3358    -  protein_bind   lac operator: The lac repressor binds to the lac operator to inhibit transcription in E. coli. This inhibition can be relieved by adding lactose or isopropyl-β-D-thiogalactopyranoside (IPTG). lac repressor encoded by lacI
   3366..3396    -  promoter       lac promoter: promoter for the E. coli lac operon
   3411..3432    -  protein_bind   CAP binding site: CAP binding activates transcription in the presence of cAMP. E. coli catabolite activator protein
   3445..3537    -  CDS            lacI (fragment): lac repressor; lacI; The lac repressor binds to the lac operator to inhibit transcription in E. coli. This inhibition can be relieved by adding lactose or isopropyl-β-D-thiogalactopyranoside (IPTG).
   3720..4305    -  rep_origin     ori: high-copy-number ColE1/pMB1/pBR322/pUC origin of replication
   4476..5336    -  CDS            AmpR: β-lactamase; bla; confers resistance to ampicillin, carbenicillin, and related antibiotics
   5337..5441    -  promoter       AmpR promoter: bla
