[The description below was written by a language model from this plasmid's Addgene catalogue record and pLannotate feature annotations shown in this document.]
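Description:
pc3XB-ZF6 is a mammalian expression-type plasmid built on pc3XB, a modified version of pcDNA3, and serves as an archive vector for a single engineered zinc finger module. It belongs to the Zinc Finger Consortium Modular Assembly Kit v1.0. In E. coli it is maintained at high copy through a ColE1/pUC-type origin and selected with ampicillin via the β-lactamase gene. An f1 origin is also present. For mammalian cells the backbone carries a neomycin phosphotransferase gene driven by the SV40 enhancer/early promoter and terminated by an SV40 polyadenylation signal, which allows G418 selection.

The payload is a roughly 90 bp insert, ZF6, encoding one zinc finger of about 30 residues. This finger is derived from the Sangamo module set and is designated to recognise the DNA triplet GCC. It sits between XbaI and BamHI sites, both retained, downstream of the CMV enhancer/promoter and a T7 promoter and upstream of the bovine growth hormone polyadenylation signal. The automated annotation labels this region as a fragment of mouse Sp7. This most likely reflects sequence similarity among C2H2 zinc fingers rather than the true origin of the insert. The short "HIV-1 LTR", ble, lacI and bom fragment calls likewise appear to be minor backbone matches rather than functional elements.

The preserved flanking restriction sites let individual finger modules from the kit be excised and joined in series to form multi-finger arrays. Each finger contributes recognition of one triplet, so an array can be directed to a chosen longer target site. According to the associated publication, such arrays are used to engineer zinc finger nucleases by modular assembly.
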