Addgene plasmid #13105: pc3XB-ZF6
Depositing lab: Keith Joung. Depositing organization: Massachusetts General Hospital. Publication: Standardized reagents and protocols for engineering zinc finger nucleases by modular assembly. Wright DA, Thibodeau-Beganny S, Sander JD, Winfrey RJ, Hirsh AS, Eichtinger M, Fu F, Porteus MH, Dobbs D, Voytas DF, Joung JK. Nat Protoc. 2006;1(3):1637-52. doi: 10.1038/nprot.2006.259 PubMed 17406455.
Backbone
  Vector backbone: pc3XB
  Backbone manufacturer: Modified Invitrogen pcDNA3
  Backbone size w/o insert (bp): 5400
  Vector type: Mammalian Expression
  Selectable markers: Neomycin (select with G418)
Growth in bacteria
  Bacterial resistance: Ampicillin, 100 μg/mL
  Growth temperature: 37°C
  Growth strain: XL1 Blue
  Copy number: High Copy
Gene/Insert
  Gene/Insert name: ZF6
  Insert size (bp): 90
  Cloning method: Restriction Enzyme; 5′ cloning site XbaI (not destroyed); 3′ cloning site BamHI (not destroyed)
  Sequencing primers: 5′ T7
Terms and licenses: Academic/Nonprofit Terms; Industry Terms: Not Available to Industry
Depositor comments: Part of the Zinc Finger Consortium Modular Assembly Kit v1.0. Finger protein sequence: PGEKPHICHIQGCGKVYGERGTLARHLRWH. Target DNA sequence: GCC. This zinc finger is derived from the Sangamo module set.
How to cite: pc3XB-ZF6 was a gift from Keith Joung (Addgene plasmid # 13105 ; http://n2t.net/addgene:13105 ; RRID:Addgene_13105)
