>Addgene plasmid #13105 | pc3XB-ZF6 | addgene partial sequence | sequence record 19489 | CMV-F 5'-CGCAAATGGGCGGTAGGCGTG-3'
ACTGCTTACTGGCTTATCGAAATTAATACGACTCACTATAGGGAGACCCAAGCTGGCTAGCGTTTAAACG
GGCCCTCTAGACCCGGGGAGAAGCCGCATATTTGCCACATCCAAGGCTGTGGGAAGGTGTACGGCGAGCG
CGGTACACTTGCACGTCACTTGCGCTGGCATACCGGTGGATCCTCTGCACAGTAGTAAGCTTAAGTTTAA
ACCGCTGATCAGCCTCGACTGTGCCTTCTAGTTGCCAGCCATCTGTTGTTTGCCCCTCCCCCGTGCCTTC
CTTGACCCTGGAAGGTGCCACTCCCACTGTCCTTTCCTAATAAAATGAGGAAATTGCATCGCATTGTCTG
AGTAGGTGTCATTCTATTCTGGGGGGTGGGGTGGGGCAGGACAGCAAGGGGGAGGATTGGGAAGACAATA
GCAGGCATGCTGGGGATGCGGTGGGCTCTATGGCTTCTGAGGCGGAAAGAACCAGCTGGGGCTCTAGGGG
GTATCCCCACGCGCCCTGTAGCGGCGCATTAAGCGCG
